Addgene plasmid #1283: p2HGPD/ER/cyc
Depositing lab: Susan Lindquist. Depositing organization: Whitehead Institute for Biomedical Research. Publication: Role of the protein chaperone YDJ1 in establishing Hsp90-mediated signal transduction pathways. Kimura Y, Yahara I, Lindquist S. Science 1995 Jun 2;268(5215):1362-5. 10.1126/science.7761857 PubMed 7761857.
Backbone
  Vector backbone: 2u (HIS3)
  Vector type: Yeast Expression
Growth in bacteria
  Bacterial resistance: Ampicillin, 100 μg/mL
  Growth temperature: 37°C
  Growth strain: DH5alpha
  Copy number: High Copy
Gene/Insert
  Gene/Insert name: ER (alt name: estrogen receptor)
  Species: S. cerevisiae (budding yeast)
  Tag / fusion protein: Gpd promoter (N terminal on insert)
  Cloning method: Restriction Enzyme
  Sequencing primers: 5′ N/A
Terms and licenses: Academic/Nonprofit Terms; Industry Terms: Not Available to Industry
How to cite: p2HGPD/ER/cyc was a gift from Susan Lindquist (Addgene plasmid # 1283 ; http://n2t.net/addgene:1283 ; RRID:Addgene_1283)
