[The description below was written by a language model from this plasmid's Addgene catalogue record.]
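Description:
p2HGPD/ER/cyc is a yeast expression plasmid built on a 2μ backbone carrying the HIS3 auxotrophic marker. The 2μ origin supports episomal, multicopy maintenance in Saccharomyces cerevisiae, and HIS3 allows selection in his3 mutant strains on medium lacking histidine. For propagation in E. coli the plasmid confers ampicillin resistance and is recorded as high copy, which makes it a shuttle vector. The bacterial origin of replication is not named in the record, and no feature table or total size is provided.

The insert is the estrogen receptor (ER). The record lists the GPD promoter in the tag field, positioned upstream of the insert, indicating that ER is driven by this strong constitutive glycolytic promoter (from the yeast glyceraldehyde-3-phosphate dehydrogenase gene) rather than fused to an epitope tag. The "cyc" in the plasmid name suggests a CYC1 transcription terminator downstream of the coding sequence, a common pairing in yeast expression cassettes, but this is not explicitly stated. The species field reads S. cerevisiae, which most likely reflects the expression host, since budding yeast has no native estrogen receptor. The actual source species of the receptor cDNA is not given.

The associated publication concerns the role of the chaperone YDJ1 in establishing Hsp90-mediated signal transduction pathways. The plasmid therefore fits use in expressing a heterologous steroid hormone receptor in yeast, so that receptor activity can be compared between wild-type and chaperone mutant strains. The record does not describe any reporter on this plasmid, so a hormone-responsive readout would presumably come from a separate construct.
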