>Addgene plasmid #1283 | p2HGPD/ER/cyc | addgene partial sequence | sequence record 42838 | GPDpro-F 5'-CGGTAGGTATTGATTGTAATTCTG-3'
TTTTATAGTTAGTCTTTTTTTTAGTTTTAAAACACCAAGAACTTAGTTTCGACGGATCCGATAAGCTTGC
ATGCCTGCAGGTCGACCGGTCTGCACCCTGCCCGCGGCCACGGACCATGACCATGACCCTCCACACCAAA
GCATCTGGGATGGCCCTACTGCATCAGATCCAAGGGAACGAGCTGGAGCCCCTGAACCGTCCGCAGCTCA
AGATCCCCCTGGAGCGGCCCCTGGGCGAGGTGTACCTGGACAGCAGCAAGCCCGCCGTGTACAACTACCC
CGAGGGCGCCGCCTACGAGTTCAACGCCGCGGCCGCCGCCAACGCGCAGGTCTACGGTCAGACCGGCCTC
CCCTACGGCCCCGGGTCTGAGGCTGCGGCGTTCGGCTCCAACGGCCTGGGGGGTTTCCCCCCACTCAACA
GCGTGTCTCCGAGCCCGCTGATGCTACTGCACCCGCCGCCGCAGCTGTCGCCTTTCCTGCAGCCCCACGG
CCAGCAGGTGCCCTACTACCTGGAGAACGAGCCCAGCGGCTACACGGTGCGCGAGGCCGGCCCGCCGGCA
TTCTACAGGCCAAATTCAGATAATCGACGCCAGGGTGGCAGAGAAAGATTGGCCAGTACCAATGACAAGG
GAAGTATGGCTATGGAATCTGCCAAGGAGACTCGCTACTGTGCAGTGTGCAATGACTATGCTTCAGGCTA
CCATTATGGAGTCTGGTCCTGTGAGGGCTGCAAGGCCTTCTTCAAGAGAAGTATTCAAGGACATAACGAC
TATATGTGTCCAGCCACCAACCAGTGCACCATTGATAAAAACAGGAGGAAGAGCTGCCAGGCCTGCCGGC
TCCGCAAATGCTACGAAGTGGGAATGATGAAAGGTGGGATACGAAAAGACCGAA
